>Addgene plasmid #59802 | pQL269 | addgene partial sequence | sequence record 97780 | aadA1-F 5'-agccgaagtttccaaaaggt-3'
ATCAAGCCTTACGGTCACCGTAACCAGCAAATCAATATCACTGTGTGGCTTCAGGCCGCCATCCACTGCG
GAGCCGTACAAATGTACGGCCAGCAACGTCGGTTCGAGATGGCGCTCGATGACGCCAACTACCTCTGATA
GTTGAGTCGATACTTCGGCGATCACCGCTTCCCTCATGATGTTTAACTTTGTTTTAGGGCGACTGCCCTG
CTGCGTAACATCGTTGCTGCTCCATAACATCAAACATCGACCCACGGCGTAACGCGCTTGCTGCTTGGAT
GCCCGAGGCATAGACTGTACCCCAAAAAAACAGTCATAACAAGCCATGAAAACCGCCACTGCGCCGTTAC
CACCGCTGCGTTCGGTCAAGGTTCTGGACCAGTTGCGTGAGCGCATACGCTACTTGCATTACAGCTTACG
AACCGAACAGGCTTATGTCCACTGGGTTCGTGCCTTCATCCGTTTCCACGGTGTGCGTCACCCGGCAACC
TTGGGCAGCAGCGAAGTCGAGGCATTTCTGTCCTGGCTGGCGAACGAGCGCAAGGTTTCGGTCTCCACGC
ATCGTCAGGCATTGGCGGCCTTGCTGTTCTTCTACGGCAAGGTGCTGTGCACGGATCTGCCCTGGCTTCA
GGAGATCGGAAGACCTCGGCCGTCGCGGCGCTTGCCGGTGGTGCTGACCCCGGATGAAGTGGTTCGCATC
CTCGGTTTTCTGGAAGGCGAGCATCGTTTGTTCGCCCAGCTTCTGTATGGAACGGG
