[The description below was written by a language model from this plasmid's Addgene catalogue record.]
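Description:
pQL269 is a bacterial Cre-expression helper plasmid belonging to the univector plasmid-fusion system (UPS), a cloning approach that uses Cre–lox site-specific recombination instead of restriction enzymes. In UPS, a "univector" carrying the gene of interest is fused with host vectors that supply regulatory information such as promoters or tags. The record lists pQL269 as an empty backbone with no gene of interest. Its functional content is the recombinase itself, and providing Cre in E. coli fits the UPS purpose stated in the record, although the entry does not spell out this plasmid's exact role.

According to the construction notes, the plasmid was assembled from two pieces. One is a fragment from pQL114 carrying aadA, which confers spectinomycin resistance and serves as the selectable marker, together with a lac–cre chimeric gene. The other is a fragment from pINT-ts that supplies a temperature-sensitive origin of replication. Such an origin supports replication at a permissive low temperature but fails at elevated temperature. A Cre source can therefore be maintained while recombination is needed and then cured from the cells by a temperature shift, which prevents continued recombinase activity from reversing or scrambling the fused products.

The record is not fully consistent. The promoter field lists lambda PR, whereas the construction description refers to a lac–cre fusion, so the element actually driving Cre cannot be settled from these fields. The growth fields also cite both permissive and elevated temperatures. Copy number is recorded as unknown, and no feature table was available to confirm the element layout.
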