Addgene plasmid #59802: pQL269
Purpose: (Empty Backbone) The univector plasmid-fusion system (UPS) uses Cre– lox site-specific recombination to fuse a plasmid containing the gene of interest and host vectors containing regulatory information.
Depositing lab: Stephen Elledge. Depositing organization: Baylor College of Medicine. Publication: The univector plasmid-fusion system, a method for rapid construction of recombinant DNA without restriction enzymes. Liu Q, Li MZ, Leibham D, Cortez D, Elledge SJ. Curr Biol. 1998 Dec 3;8(24):1300-9. S0960-9822(07)00560-X PubMed 9843682.
Backbone
  Vector backbone: pINTts
  Backbone manufacturer: Haldimann,A. and Wanner,B.L.
  Backbone size (bp): 2000
  Modifications to backbone: The pQL269 plasmid (lac–cre,SpR, and ori Ts) was constructed by ligating the EcoRI–PvuII fragment from pQL114, containing aadA (conferring spectinomycin resistance) and the lac–cre chimeric gene, to a BglI(blunt)– EcoRI fragment containing the temperature-senstive replication origin from pINT-ts.
  Vector type: Bacterial Expression, Cre/Lox
  Promoter: lambdaPR
Growth in bacteria
  Bacterial resistance: Spectinomycin, 50 μg/mL
  Growth temperature: 30°C
  Growth strain: BUN14
  Growth instructions: Temperature sensitivity strain; grow at 42
  Copy number: Unknown
Gene/Insert
  Cloning method: Restriction Enzyme
  Sequencing primers: 5′ GCAAACGGACAGAAGCATTT
Terms and licenses: Academic/Nonprofit Terms; Industry Terms: Not Available to Industry
How to cite: pQL269 was a gift from Stephen Elledge (Addgene plasmid # 59802 ; http://n2t.net/addgene:59802 ; RRID:Addgene_59802)
